>Addgene plasmid #98824 | mTurquoise2-UtrCH | addgene full sequence | sequence record 190903 | Addgene NGS Result
TAGTTATTAATAGTAATCAATTACGGGGTCATTAGTTCATAGCCCATATATGGAGTTCCGCGTTACATAA
CTTACGGTAAATGGCCCGCCTGGCTGACCGCCCAACGACCCCCGCCCATTGACGTCAATAATGACGTATG
TTCCCATAGTAACGCCAATAGGGACTTTCCATTGACGTCAATGGGTGGAGTATTTACGGTAAACTGCCCA
CTTGGCAGTACATCAAGTGTATCATATGCCAAGTACGCCCCCTATTGACGTCAATGACGGTAAATGGCCC
GCCTGGCATTATGCCCAGTACATGACCTTATGGGACTTTCCTACTTGGCAGTACATCTACGTATTAGTCA
TCGCTATTACCATGGTGATGCGGTTTTGGCAGTACATCAATGGGCGTGGATAGCGGTTTGACTCACGGGG
ATTTCCAAGTCTCCACCCCATTGACGTCAATGGGAGTTTGTTTTGGCACCAAAATCAACGGGACTTTCCA
AAATGTCGTAACAACTCCGCCCCATTGACGCAAATGGGCGGTAGGCGTGTACGGTGGGAGGTCTATATAA
GCAGAGCTGGTTTAGTGAACCGTCAGATCCGCTAGCGCTACCGGTCGCCACCATGGTGAGCAAGGGCGAG
GAGCTGTTCACCGGGGTGGTGCCCATCCTGGTCGAGCTGGACGGCGACGTAAACGGCCACAAGTTCAGCG
TGTCCGGCGAGGGCGAGGGCGATGCCACCTACGGCAAGCTGACCCTGAAGTTCATCTGCACCACCGGCAA
GCTGCCCGTGCCCTGGCCCACCCTCGTGACCACCCTGTCCTGGGGCGTGCAGTGCTTCGCCCGCTACCCC
GACCACATGAAGCAGCACGACTTCTTCAAGTCCGCCATGCCCGAAGGCTACGTCCAGGAGCGCACCATCT
TCTTCAAGGACGACGGCAACTACAAGACCCGCGCCGAGGTGAAGTTCGAGGGCGACACCCTGGTGAACCG
CATCGAGCTGAAGGGCATCGACTTCAAGGAGGACGGCAACATCCTGGGGCACAAGCTGGAGTACAACTAC
TTTAGCGACAACGTCTATATCACCGCCGACAAGCAGAAGAACGGCATCAAGGCCAACTTCAAGATCCGCC
ACAACATCGAGGACGGCGGCGTGCAGCTCGCCGACCACTACCAGCAGAACACCCCCATCGGCGACGGCCC
CGTGCTGCTGCCCGACAACCACTACCTGAGCACCCAGTCCAAGCTGAGCAAAGACCCCAACGAGAAGCGC
GATCACATGGTCCTGCTGGAGTTCGTGACCGCCGCCGGGATCACTCTCGGCATGGACGAGCTGTACAAGT
CCGGAACCATGGCCAAGTATGGAGAACATGAAGCCAGTCCTGACAATGGGCAGAACGAATTCAGTGATAT
CATTAAGTCCAGATCTGATGAACACAATGACGTACAGAAGAAAACCTTTACCAAATGGATAAATGCTCGA
TTTTCAAAGAGTGGGAAACCACCCATCAATGATATGTTCACAGACCTCAAAGATGGAAGGAAGCTATTGG
ATCTTCTAGAAGGCCTCACAGGAACATCACTGCCAAAGGAACGTGGTTCCACAAGGGTACATGCCTTAAA
TAACGTCAACAGAGTGCTGCAGGTTTTACATCAGAACAATGTGGAATTAGTGAATATAGGGGGAACCGAC
ATTGTGGATGGAAATCACAAACTGACTTTGGGGTTACTTTGGAGCATCATTTTGCACTGGCAGGTGAAAG
ATGTCATGAAGGATGTCATGTCGGACCTGCAGCAGACGAACAGTGAGAAGATCCTGCTCAGCTGGGTGCG
TCAGACCACCAGGCCCTACAGCCAAGTCAACGTCCTCAACTTCACCACCAGCTGGACAGATGGACTCGCC
TTTAATGCTGTCCTCCACCGACATAAACCTGATCTCTTCAGCTGGGATAAAGTTGTCAAAATGTCACCAA
TTGAGAGACTTGAACATGCCTTCAGCAAGGCTCAAACTTATTTGGGAATTGAAAAGCTGTTAGATCCTGA
AGATGTTGCCGTTCGGCTTCCTGACAAGAAATCCATAATTATGTATTTAACATCTTTGTTTGAGGTGCTA
CCTCAGCAAGTCACCATAGACTAACTCGAGCTCAAGCTTCGAATTCTGCAGTCGACGGTACCGCGGGCCC
GGGATCCACCGGATCTAGATAACTGATCATAATCAGCCATACCACATTTGTAGAGGTTTTACTTGCTTTA
AAAAACCTCCCACACCTCCCCCTGAACCTGAAACATAAAATGAATGCAATTGTTGTTGTTAACTTGTTTA
TTGCAGCTTATAATGGTTACAAATAAAGCAATAGCATCACAAATTTCACAAATAAAGCATTTTTTTCACT
GCATTCTAGTTGTGGTTTGTCCAAACTCATCAATGTATCTTAAGGCGTAAATTGTAAGCGTTAATATTTT
GTTAAAATTCGCGTTAAATTTTTGTTAAATCAGCTCATTTTTTAACCAATAGGCCGAAATCGGCAAAATC
CCTTATAAATCAAAAGAATAGACCGAGATAGGGT
[37 nt withheld, positions 2555-2591]
AAAGAACGTGGACTCCAACGTCAAAGG
[49 nt withheld, positions 2619-2667]
T
[91 nt withheld, positions 2669-2759]
G
[124 nt withheld, positions 2761-2884]
CAGGTGGCACTTTTCGGGGAAATGTGCGCGGAACCCCTATTTGTTTATTTTTCTAAATACATTCAAATAT
GTATCCGCTCATGAGACAATAACCCTGATAAATGCTTCAATAATATTGAAAAAGGAAGAGTCCTGAGGCG
GAAAGAACCAGCTGTGGAATGTGTGTCAGTTAGGGTGTGGAAAGTCCCCAGGCTCCCCAGCAGGCAGAAG
TATGCAAAGCATGCATCTCAATTAGTCAGCAACCAGGTGTGGAAAGTCCCCAGGCTCCCCAGCAGGCAGA
AGTATGCAAAGCATGCATCTCAATTAGTCAGCAACCATAGTCCCGCCCCTAACTCCGCCCATCCCGCCCC
TAACTCCGCCCAGTTCCGCCCATTCTCCGCCCCATGGCTGACTAATTTTTTTTATTTATGCAGAGGCCGA
GGCCGCCTCGGCCTCTGAGCTATTCCAGAAGTAGTGAGGAGGCTTTTTTGGAGGCCTAGGCTTTTGCAAA
GATCGATCAAGAGACAGGATGAGGATCGTTTCGCATGATTGAACAAGATGGATTGCACGCAGGTTCTCCG
GCCGCTTGGGTGGAGAGGCTATTCGGCTATGACTGGGCACAACAGACAATCGGCTGCTCTGATGCCGCCG
TGTTCCGGCTGTCAGCGCAGGGGCGCCCGGTTCTTTTTGTCAAGACCGACCTGTCCGGTGCCCTGAATGA
ACTGCAAGACGAGGCAGCGCGGCTATCGTGGCTGGCCACGACGGGCGTTCCTTGCGCAGCTGTGCTCGAC
GTTGTCACTGAAGCGGGAAGGGACTGGCTGCTATTGGGCGAAGTGCCGGGGCAGGATCTCCTGTCATCTC
ACCTTGCTCCTGCCGAGAAAGTATCCATCATGGCTGATGCAATGCGGCGGCTGCATACGCTTGATCCGGC
TACCTGCCCATTCGACCACCAAGCGAAACATCGCATCGAGCGAGCACGTACTCGGATGGAAGCCGGTCTT
GTCGATCAGGATGATCTGGACGAAGAGCATCAGGGGCTCGCGCCAGCCGAACTGTTCGCCAGGCTCAAGG
CGAGCATGCCCGACGGCGAGGATCTCGTCGTGACCCATGGCGATGCCTGCTTGCCGAATATCATGGTGGA
AAATGGCCGCTTTTCTGGATTCATCGACTGTGGCCGGCTGGGTGTGGCGGACCGCTATCAGGACATAGCG
TTGGCTACCCGTGATATTGCTGAAGAGCTTGGCGGCGAATGGGCTGACCGCTTCCTCGTGCTTTACGGTA
TCGCCGCTCCCGATTCGCAGCGCATCGCCTTCTATCGCCTTCTTGACGAGTTCTTCTGAGCGGGACTCTG
GGGTTCGAAATGACCGACCAAGCGACGCCCAACCTGCCATCACGAGATTTCGATTCCACCGCCGCCTTCT
ATGAAAGGTTGGGCTTCGGAATCGTTTTCCGGGACGCCGGCTGGATGATCCTCCAGCGCGGGGATCTCAT
GCTGGAGTTCTTCGCCCACCCTAGGGGGAGGCTAACTGAAACACGGAAGGAGACAATACCGGAAGGAACC
CGCGCTATGACGGCAATAAAAAGACAGAATAAAACGCACGGTGTTGGGTCGTTTGTTCATAAACGCGGGG
TTCGGTCCCAGGGCTGGCACTCTGTCGATACCCCACCGAGACCCCATTGGGGCCAATACGCCCGCGTTTC
TTCCTTTTCCCCACCCCACCCCCCAAGTTCGGGTGAAGGCCCAGGGCTCGCAGCCAACGTCGGGGCGGCA
GGCCCTGCCATAGCCTCAGGTTACTCATATATACTTTAGATTGATTTAAAACTTCATTTTTAATTTAAAA
GGATCTAGGTGAAGATCCTTTTTGATAATCTCATGACCAAAATCCCTTAACGTGAGTTTTCGTTCCACTG
AGCGTCAGACCCCGTAGAAAAGATCAAAGGATCTTCTTGAGATCCTTTTTTTCTGCGCGTAATCTGCTGC
TTGCAAACAAAAAAACCACCGCTACCAGCGGTGGTTTGTTTGCCGGATCAAGAGCTACCAACTCTTTTTC
CGAAGGTAACTGGCTTCAGCAGAGCGCAGATACCAAATACTGTTCTTCTAGTGTAGCCGTAGTTAGGCCA
CCACTTCAAGAACTCTGTAGCACCGCCTACATACCTCGCTCTGCTAATCCTGTTACCAGTGGCTGCTGCC
AGTGGCGATAAGTCGTGTCTTACCGGGTTGGACTCAAGACGATAGTTACCGGATAAGGCGCAGCGGTCGG
GCTGAACGGGGGGTTCGTGCACACAGCCCAGCTTGGAGCGAACGACCTACACCGAACTGAGATACCTACA
GCGTGAGCTATGAGAAAGCGCCACGCTTCCCGAAGGGAGAAAGGCGGACAGGTATCCGGTAAGCGGCAGG
GTCGGAACAGGAGAGCGCACGAGGGAGCTTCCAGGGGGAAACGCCTGGTATCTTTATAGTCCTGTCGGGT
TTCGCCACCTCTGACTTGAGCGTCGATTTTTGTGATGCTCGTCAGGGGGGCGGAGCCTATGGAAAAACGC
CAGCAACGCGGCCTTTTTACGGTTCCTGGCCTTTTGCTGGCCTTTTGCTCACATGTTCTTTCCTGCGTTA
TCCCCTGATTCTGTGGATAACCGTATTACCGCCATGCAT
Features (pLannotate 1.2.2; 15 found; start..end, strand, type, name):
     61..364     +  enhancer       CMV enhancer: human cytomegalovirus immediate early enhancer
    365..568     +  promoter       CMV promoter: human cytomegalovirus (CMV) immediate early promoter
    613..1329    +  CDS            mTurquoise2: mTurquoise2 is a basic (constitutively fluorescent) cyan fluorescent protein published in 2012, derived from Aequorea victoria. It is reported to be a rapidly-maturing monomer with very low acid sensitivity.
   1339..2121    +  CDS            UTRN (fragment): UTRN_HUMAN - Also known as DMDL, DRP1. Experimental evidence at protein level: Swiss-Prot protein existence level 1. May play a role in anchoring the cytoskeleton to the plasma membrane. From Homo sapiens (Human).
   2125..2177    +  misc_feature   MCS: multiple cloning site
   2194..2278    +  CDS            large T antigen (fragment): large T antigen from SV40 (simian virus 40)
   2301..2422    +  polyA_signal   SV40 poly(A) signal: SV40 polyadenylation signal
   2456..2884    -  rep_origin     f1 ori (sequence partly withheld): f1 bacteriophage origin of replication; arrow indicates direction of (+) strand synthesis
   2911..3015    +  promoter       AmpR promoter: bla
   3017..3374    +  promoter       SV40 promoter: SV40 enhancer and early promoter
   3409..4203    +  CDS            NeoR/KanR: aminoglycoside phosphotransferase from Tn5; aph(3')-II (or nptII); confers resistance to neomycin, kanamycin, and G418 (Geneticin®)
   4224..4376    +  CDS            ble (fragment): BLE_KLEPN - Experimental evidence at protein level: Swiss-Prot protein existence level 1. Binding protein with a strong affinity to the bleomycin family of antibiotics. Binds to CL990; an antimitotic-antibiotic compound. From Klebsiella pneumoniae.
   4435..4482    +  polyA_signal   HSV TK poly(A) signal: herpes simplex virus thymidine kinase polyadenylation signal (Cole and Stacy, 1985)
   4573..4589    -  polyA_signal   bGH poly(A) signal (fragment): bovine growth hormone polyadenylation signal
   4811..5399    +  rep_origin     ori: high-copy-number ColE1/pMB1/pBR322/pUC origin of replication
