[The description below was written by a language model from this plasmid's Addgene catalogue record and pLannotate feature annotations shown in this document.]
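Description:
mTurquoise2-UtrCH is a mammalian expression plasmid of about 5.5 kb built on the Clontech pEGFP-C1 backbone, in which the original EGFP has been replaced by the cyan fluorescent protein mTurquoise2. The human cytomegalovirus immediate early enhancer and promoter drive a single fusion open reading frame: mTurquoise2 at the N terminus, followed after a short linker by UtrCH. The feature table identifies this portion as a fragment of human utrophin (UTRN) of roughly 260 codons, although the catalogue lists the insert species as synthetic. UtrCH conventionally denotes the calponin homology domains of utrophin, which bind filamentous actin. A remnant of the multiple cloning site lies downstream of the fusion, and the transcript is terminated by the SV40 polyadenylation signal. The restriction sites used for cloning are not recorded.

The plasmid is propagated in E. coli at high copy number through a ColE1/pUC-type origin and selected with kanamycin. The NeoR/KanR gene (Tn5 aminoglycoside phosphotransferase) sits behind tandem bacterial (bla-type) and SV40 early promoters and ends with the HSV TK polyadenylation signal. The same cassette therefore gives kanamycin resistance in bacteria and can give G418 resistance in mammalian cells. An f1 origin is also present, which allows single-stranded DNA production. The short large T antigen, ble and bGH poly(A) fragments in the annotation are likely backbone remnants or partial matches rather than functional parts.

The construct is intended as a genetically encoded marker for visualizing the actin cytoskeleton in living cells. Its cyan emission makes it suitable for colocalization studies alongside other fluorescent proteins.
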