Addgene plasmid #98824: mTurquoise2-UtrCH
Purpose: In vivo visualization of actin cytoskeleton (can be used for colocalization studies)
Depositing lab: Dorus Gadella. Publication: Robust and Bright Genetically Encoded Fluorescent Markers for Highlighting Structures and Compartments in Mammalian Cells. Chertkova AO, Mastop M, Postma M, van Bommel N, van der Niet S, Batenburg KL, Joosen L, Gadella TWJ, Okada Y, Goedhart J. bioRxiv (2020) 160374; doi: https://doi.org/10.1101/160374.
Backbone
  Vector backbone: pEGFP-C1
  Backbone manufacturer: Clontech
  Vector type: Mammalian Expression
Growth in bacteria
  Bacterial resistance: Kanamycin, 50 μg/mL
  Growth temperature: 37°C
  Growth strain: DH5alpha
  Copy number: High Copy
Gene/Insert
  Gene/Insert name: UtrCH
  Species: Synthetic
  Promoter: CMV
  Tag / fusion protein: mTurquoise2 (N terminal on insert)
  Cloning method: Restriction Enzyme; 5′ cloning site unknown (unknown if destroyed); 3′ cloning site unknown (unknown if destroyed)
Terms and licenses: Academic/Nonprofit Terms; Industry Terms: Not Available to Industry
Depositor comments: Please visit https://www.biorxiv.org/content/early/2017/07/06/160374 for bioRxiv preprint.
How to cite: mTurquoise2-UtrCH was a gift from Dorus Gadella (Addgene plasmid # 98824 ; http://n2t.net/addgene:98824 ; RRID:Addgene_98824)
